>Addgene plasmid #219039 | SFFV-PRDM1-Brd 59 | addgene full sequence | sequence record 448879 | Addgene NGS Result
ATTTATGCAGAGGCCGAGGCCGCCTCGGCCTCTGAGCTATTCCAGAAGTAGTGAGGAGGCTTTTTTGGAG
GCCTAGGGACGTACCCAATTCGCCCTATAGTGAGTCGTATTACGCGCGCTCACTGGCCGTCGTTTTACAA
CGTCGTGACTGGGAAAACCCTGGCGTTACCCAACTTAATCGCCTTGCAGCACATCCCCCTTTCGCCAGCT
GGCGTAATAGCGAAGAGGCCCGCACCGATCGCCCTTCCCAACAGTTGCGCAGCCTGAATGGCGAATGGG
[124 nt withheld, positions 280-403]
C
[91 nt withheld, positions 405-495]
A
[49 nt withheld, positions 497-545]
CCTTTGACGTTGGAGTCCACGTTCTTT
[37 nt withheld, positions 573-609]
ACCCTATCTCGGTCTATTCTTTTGATTTATAAGGGATTTTGCCGATTTCGGCCTATTGGTTAAAAAATGA
GCTGATTTAACAAAAATTTAACGCGAATTTTAACAAAATATTAACGCTTACAATTTAGGTGGCACTTTTC
GGGGAAATGTGCGCGGAACCCCTATTTGTTTATTTTTCTAAATACATTCAAATATGTATCCGCTCATGAG
ACAATAACCCTGATAAATGCTTCAATAATATTGAAAAAGGAAGAGTATGAGTATTCAACATTTCCGTGTC
GCCCTTATTCCCTTTTTTGCGGCATTTTGCCTTCCTGTTTTTGCTCACCCAGAAACGCTGGTGAAAGTAA
AAGATGCTGAAGATCAGTTGGGTGCACGAGTGGGTTACATCGAACTGGATCTCAACAGCGGTAAGATCCT
TGAGAGTTTTCGCCCCGAAGAACGTTTTCCAATGATGAGCACTTTTAAAGTTCTGCTATGTGGCGCGGTA
TTATCCCGTATTGACGCCGGGCAAGAGCAACTCGGTCGCCGCATACACTATTCTCAGAATGACTTGGTTG
AGTACTCACCAGTCACAGAAAAGCATCTTACGGATGGCATGACAGTAAGAGAATTATGCAGTGCTGCCAT
AACCATGAGTGATAACACTGCGGCCAACTTACTTCTGACAACGATCGGAGGACCGAAGGAGCTAACCGCT
TTTTTGCACAACATGGGGGATCATGTAACTCGCCTTGATCGTTGGGAACCGGAGCTGAATGAAGCCATAC
CAAACGACGAGCGTGACACCACGATGCCTGTAGCAATGGCAACAACGTTGCGCAAACTATTAACTGGCGA
ACTACTTACTCTAGCTTCCCGGCAACAATTAATAGACTGGATGGAGGCGGATAAAGTTGCAGGACCACTT
CTGCGCTCGGCCCTTCCGGCTGGCTGGTTTATTGCTGATAAATCTGGAGCCGGTGAGCGTGGGTCTCGCG
GTATCATTGCAGCACTGGGGCCAGATGGTAAGCCCTCCCGTATCGTAGTTATCTACACGACGGGGAGTCA
GGCAACTATGGATGAACGAAATAGACAGATCGCTGAGATAGGTGCCTCACTGATTAAGCATTGGTAACTG
TCAGACCAAGTTTACTCATATATACTTTAGATTGATTTAAAACTTCATTTTTAATTTAAAAGGATCTAGG
TGAAGATCCTTTTTGATAATCTCATGACCAAAATCCCTTAACGTGAGTTTTCGTTCCACTGAGCGTCAGA
CCCCGTAGAAAAGATCAAAGGATCTTCTTGAGATCCTTTTTTTCTGCGCGTAATCTGCTGCTTGCAAACA
AAAAAACCACCGCTACCAGCGGTGGTTTGTTTGCCGGATCAAGAGCTACCAACTCTTTTTCCGAAGGTAA
CTGGCTTCAGCAGAGCGCAGATACCAAATACTGTTCTTCTAGTGTAGCCGTAGTTAGGCCACCACTTCAA
GAACTCTGTAGCACCGCCTACATACCTCGCTCTGCTAATCCTGTTACCAGTGGCTGCTGCCAGTGGCGAT
AAGTCGTGTCTTACCGGGTTGGACTCAAGACGATAGTTACCGGATAAGGCGCAGCGGTCGGGCTGAACGG
GGGGTTCGTGCACACAGCCCAGCTTGGAGCGAACGACCTACACCGAACTGAGATACCTACAGCGTGAGCT
ATGAGAAAGCGCCACGCTTCCCGAAGGGAGAAAGGCGGACAGGTATCCGGTAAGCGGCAGGGTCGGAACA
GGAGAGCGCACGAGGGAGCTTCCAGGGGGAAACGCCTGGTATCTTTATAGTCCTGTCGGGTTTCGCCACC
TCTGACTTGAGCGTCGATTTTTGTGATGCTCGTCAGGGGGGCGGAGCCTATGGAAAAACGCCAGCAACGC
GGCCTTTTTACGGTTCCTGGCCTTTTGCTGGCCTTTTGCTCACATGTTCTTTCCTGCGTTATCCCCTGAT
TCTGTGGATAACCGTATTACCGCCTTTGAGTGAGCTGATACCGCTCGCCGCAGCCGAACGACCGAGCGCA
GCGAGTCAGTGAGCGAGGAAGCGGAAGAGCGCCCAATACGCAAACCGCCTCTCCCCGCGCGTTGGCCGAT
TCATTAATGCAGCTGGCACGACAGGTTTCCCGACTGGAAAGCGGGCAGTGAGCGCAACGCAATTAATGTG
AGTTAGCTCACTCATTAGGCACCCCAGGCTTTACACTTTATGCTTCCGGCTCGTATGTTGTGTGGAATTG
TGAGCGGATAACAATTTCACACAGGAAACAGCTATGACCATGATTACGCCAAGCGCGCAATTAACCCTCA
CTAAAGGGAACAAAAGCTGGAGCTGCAAGCTTAATGTAGTCTTATGCAATACTCTTGTAGTCTTGCAACA
TGGTAACGATGAGTTAGCAACATGCCTTACAAGGAGAGAAAAAGCACCGTGCATGCCGATTGGTGGAAGT
AAGGTGGTACGATCGTGCCTTATTAGGAAGGCAACAGACGGGTCTGACATGGATTGGACGAACCACTGAA
TTGCCGCATTGCAGAGATATTGTATTTAAGTGCCTAGCTCGATACATAAACGGGTCTCTCTGGTTAGACC
AGATCTGAGCCTGGGAGCTCTCTGGCTAACTAGGGAACCCACTGCTTAAGCCTCAATAAAGCTTGCCTTG
AGTGCTTCAAGTAGTGTGTGCCCGTCTGTTGTGTGACTCTGGTAACTAGAGATCCCTCAGACCCTTTTAG
TCAGTGTGGAAAATCTCTAGCAGTGGCGCCCGAACAGGGACTTGAAAGCGAAAGGGAAACCAGAGGAGCT
CTCTCGACGCAGGACTCGGCTTGCTGAAGCGCGCACGGCAAGAGGCGAGGGGCGGCGACTGGTGAGTACG
CCAAAAATTTTGACTAGCGGAGGCTAGAAGGAGAGAGATGGGTGCGAGAGCGTCAGTATTAAGCGGGGGA
GAATTAGATCGCGATGGGAAAAAATTCGGTTAAGGCCAGGGGGAAAGAAAAAATATAAATTAAAACATAT
AGTATGGGCAAGCAGGGAGCTAGAACGATTCGCAGTTAATCCTGGCCTGTTAGAAACATCAGAAGGCTGT
AGACAAATACTGGGACAGCTACAACCATCCCTTCAGACAGGATCAGAAGAACTTAGATCATTATATAATA
CAGTAGCAACCCTCTATTGTGTGCATCAAAGGATAGAGATAAAAGACACCAAGGAAGCTTTAGACAAGAT
AGAGGAAGAGCAAAACAAAAGTAAGACCACCGCACAGCAAGCGGCCGCTGATCTTCAGACCTGGAGGAGG
AGATATGAGGGACAATTGGAGAAGTGAATTATATAAATATAAAGTAGTAAAAATTGAACCATTAGGAGTA
GCACCCACCAAGGCAAAGAGAAGAGTGGTGCAGAGAGAAAAAAGAGCAGTGGGAATAGGAGCTTTGTTCC
TTGGGTTCTTGGGAGCAGCAGGAAGCACTATGGGCGCAGCGTCAATGACGCTGACGGTACAGGCCAGACA
ATTATTGTCTGGTATAGTGCAGCAGCAGAACAATTTGCTGAGGGCTATTGAGGCGCAACAGCATCTGTTG
CAACTCACAGTCTGGGGCATCAAGCAGCTCCAGGCAAGAATCCTGGCTGTGGAAAGATACCTAAAGGATC
AACAGCTCCTGGGGATTTGGGGTTGCTCTGGAAAACTCATTTGCACCACTGCTGTGCCTTGGAATGCTAG
TTGGAGTAATAAATCTCTGGAACAGATTTGGAATCACACGACCTGGATGGAGTGGGACAGAGAAATTAAC
AATTACACAAGCTTAATACACTCCTTAATTGAAGAATCGCAAAACCAGCAAGAAAAGAATGAACAAGAAT
TATTGGAATTAGATAAATGGGCAAGTTTGTGGAATTGGTTTAACATAACAAATTGGCTGTGGTATATAAA
ATTATTCATAATGATAGTAGGAGGCTTGGTAGGTTTAAGAATAGTTTTTGCTGTACTTTCTATAGTGAAT
AGAGTTAGGCAGGGATATTCACCATTATCGTTTCAGACCCACCTCCCAACCCCGAGGGGACCCGACAGGC
CCGAAGGAATAGAAGAAGAAGGTGGAGAGAGAGACAGAGACAGATCCATTCGATTAGTGAACGGATCTCG
ACGGTATCGGTTAACTTTTAAAAGAAAAGGGGGGATTGGGGGGTACAGTGCAGGGGAAAGAATAGTAGAC
ATAATAGCAACAGACATACAAACTAAAGAATTACAAAAACAAATTACAAAAATTCAAAATTTTATCGATC
ACGAGACTAGCCTCGAGCTGGCTGCAGTAACGCCATTTTGCAAGGCATGGAAAAATACCAAACCAAGAAT
AGAGAAGTTCAGATCAAGGGCGGGTACATGAAAATAGCTAACGTTGGGCCAAACAGGATATCTGCGGTGA
GCAGTTTCGGCCCCGGCCCGGGGCCAAGAACAGATGGTCACCGCAGTTTCGGCCCCGGCCCGAGGCCAAG
AACAGATGGTCCCCAGATATGGCCCAACCCTCAGCAGTTTCTTAAGACCCATCAGATGTTTCCAGGCTCC
CCCAAGGACCTGAAATGACCCTGCGCCTTATTTGAATTAACCAATCAGCCTGCTTCTCGCTTCTGTTCGC
GCGCTTCTGCTTCCCGAGCTCTATAAAAGAGCTCACAACCCCTCACTCGGCGCGCCAGTCCTCCGACAGA
CTGAGTCGGCCGGTCGAATCAAGCTTATCGATACCGTCGACGGATCCGCTAGCCCGCGGTTCGAAATGGA
AAAGATCTATTCCAGAGGGGAGCTTCACCACTTCATTGACGGCTTTAATGAAGAGAAAAGCAACTGGATG
CGCTATGTGAATCCAGCACACTCTCCCCGGGAGCAAAACCTGGCTGCGTGTCAGAACGGGATGAACATCT
ACTTCTACACCATTAAGCCCATCCCTGCCAACCAGGAACTTCTTGTGTGGTATTGTCGGGACTTTGCAGA
AAGGCTTCACTACCCTTATCCCGGAGAGCTGACAATGATGAATCTCACACAAACACAGAGCAGTCTAAAG
CAACCGAGCACTGAGAAAAATGAACTCTGCCCAAAGAATGTCCCAAAGAGAGAGTACAGCGTGAAAGAAA
TCCTAAAATTGGACTCCAACCCCTCCAAAGGAAAGGACCTCTACCGTTCTAACATTTCACCCCTCACATC
AGAAAAGGACCTCGATGACTTTAGAAGACGTGGGAGCCCCGAAATGCCCTTCTACCCTCGGGTCGTTTAC
CCCATCCGGGCCCCTCTGCCAGAAGACTTTTTGAAAGCTTCCCTGGCCTACGGGATCGAGAGACCCACGT
ACATCACTCGCTCCCCCATTCCATCCTCCACCACTCCAAGCCCCTCTGCAAGAAGCAGCCCCGACCAAAG
CCTCAAGAGCTCCAGCCCTCACAGCAGCCCTGGGAATACGGTGTCCCCTGTGGGCCCCGGCTCTCAAGAG
CACCGGGACTCCTACGCTTACTTGAACGCGTCCTACGGCACGGAAGGTTTGGGCTCCTACCCTGGCTACG
CACCCCTGCCCCACCTCCCGCCAGCTTTCATCCCCTCGTACAACGCTCACTACCCCAAGTTCCTCTTGCC
CCCCTACGGCATGAATTGTAATGGCCTGAGCGCTGTGAGCAGCATGAATGGCATCAACAACTTTGGCCTC
TTCCCGAGGCTGTGCCCTGTCTACAGCAATCTCCTCGGTGGGGGCAGCCTGCCCCACCCCATGCTCAACC
CCACTTCTCTCCCGAGCTCGCTGCCCTCAGATGGAGCCCGGAGGTTGCTCCAGCCGGAGCATCCCAGGGA
GGTGCTTGTCCCGGCGCCCCACAGTGCCTTCTCCTTTACCGGGGCCGCCGCCAGCATGAAGGACAAGGCC
TGTAGCCCCACAAGCGGGTCTCCCACGGCGGGAACAGCCGCCACGGCAGAACATGTGGTGCAGCCCAAAG
CTACCTCAGCAGCGATGGCAGCCCCCAGCAGCGACGAAGCCATGAATCTCATTAAAAACAAAAGAAACAT
GACCGGCTACAAGACCCTTCCCTACCCGCTGAAGAAGCAGAACGGCAAGATCAAGTACGAATGCAACGTT
TGCGCCAAGACTTTCGGCCAGCTCTCCAATCTGAAGGTCCACCTGAGAGTGCACAGTGGAGAACGGCCTT
TCAAATGTCAGACTTGCAACAAGGGCTTTACTCAGCTCGCCCACCTGCAGAAACACTACCTGGTACACAC
GGGAGAAAAGCCACATGAATGCCAGGTCTGCCACAAGAGATTTAGCAGCACCAGCAATCTCAAGACCCAC
CTGCGACTCCATTCTGGAGAGAAACCATACCAATGCAAGGTGTGCCCTGCCAAGTTCACCCAGTTTGTGC
ACCTGAAACTGCACAAGCGTCTGCACACCCGGGAGCGGCCCCACAAGTGCTCCCAGTGCCACAAGAACTA
CATCCATCTCTGTAGCCTCAAGGTTCACCTGAAAGGGAACTGCGCTGCGGCCCCGGCGCCTGGGCTGCCC
TTGGAAGATCTGACCCGAATCAATGAAGAAATCGAGAAGTTTGACATCAGTGACAATGCTGACCGGCTCG
AGGACGTGGAGGATGACATCAGTGTGATCTCTGTAGTGGAGAAGGAAATTCTGGCCGTGGTCAGAAAAGA
GAAAGAAGAAACTGGCCTGAAAGTGTCTTTGCAAAGAAACATGGGGAATGGACTCCTCTCCTCAGGGTGC
AGCCTTTATGAGTCATCAGATCTACCCCTCATGAAGTTGCCTCCCAGCAACCCACTACCTCTGGTACCTG
TAAAGGTCAAACAAGAAACAGTTGAACCAATGGATCCTTAAACCGGTCGGATCCCCCGGGCTGCAGGAAT
TCGAGCATCTTACCGCCATTTATTCCCATATTTGTTCTGTTTTTCTTGATTTGGGTATACATTTAAATGT
TAATAAAACAAAATGGTGGGGCAATCATTTACATTTTTAGGGATATGTAATTACTAGTTCAGGTGTATTG
CCACAAGACAAACATGTTAAGAAACTTTCCCGTTATTTACGCTCTGTTCCTGTTAATCAACCTCTGGATT
ACAAAATTTGTGAAAGATTGACTGATATTCTTAACTATGTTGCTCCTTTTACGCTGTGTGGATATGCTGC
TTTAATGCCTCTGTATCATGCTATTGCTTCCCGTACGGCTTTCGTTTTCTCCTCCTTGTATAAATCCTGG
TTGCTGTCTCTTTATGAGGAGTTGTGGCCCGTTGTCCGTCAACGTGGCGTGGTGTGCTCTGTGTTTGCTG
ACGCAACCCCCACTGGCTGGGGCATTGCCACCACCTGTCAACTCCTTTCTGGGACTTTCGCTTTCCCCCT
CCCGATCGCCACGGCAGAACTCATCGCCGCCTGCCTTGCCCGCTGCTGGACAGGGGCTAGGTTGCTGGGC
ACTGATAATTCCGTGGTGTTGTCGGGGAAGCTGACGTCCTTTGCAATTCGATATCAAGCTGTACCTTCTA
GATGTACATCTCTCGAAGCGCTTCTAGACCAATGACTTACAAGGCAGCTGTAGATCTTAGCCACTTTTTA
AAAGAAAAGGGGGGACTGGAAGGGCTAATTCACTCCCAACGAAGACAAGATCTGCTTTTTGCTTGTACTG
GGTCTCTCTGGTTAGACCAGATCTGAGCCTGGGAGCTCTCTGGCTAACTAGGGAACCCACTGCTTAAGCC
TCAATAAAGCTTGCCTTGAGTGCTTCAAGTAGTGTGTGCCCGTCTGTTGTGTGACTCTGGTAACTAGAGA
TCCCTCAGACCCTTTTAGTCAGTGTGGAAAATCTCTAGCAGTAGTAGTTCATGTCATCTTATTATTCAGT
ATTTATAACTTGCAAAGAAATGAATATCAGAGAGTGAGAGGAACTTGTTTATTGCAGCTTATAATGGTTA
CAAATAAAGCAATAGCATCACAAATTTCACAAATAAAGCATTTTTTTCACTGCATTCTAGTTGTGGTTTG
TCCAAACTCATCAATGTATCTTATCATGTCTGGCTCTAGCTATCCCGCCCCTAACTCCGCCCATCCCGCC
CCTAACTCCGCCCAGTTCCGCCCATTCTCCGCCCCATGGCTGACTAATTTTTTTT
Features (pLannotate 1.2.2; 28 found; start..end, strand, type, name):
     94..112     -  promoter       T7 promoter: promoter for bacteriophage T7 RNA polymerase
    120..275     +  CDS            lacZα (fragment): LacZα fragment of β-galactosidase; lacZ fragment
    280..708     +  rep_origin     f1 ori (sequence partly withheld): f1 bacteriophage origin of replication; arrow indicates direction of (+) strand synthesis
    761..865     +  promoter       AmpR promoter: bla
    866..1726    +  CDS            AmpR: β-lactamase; bla; confers resistance to ampicillin, carbenicillin, and related antibiotics
   1897..2485    +  rep_origin     ori: high-copy-number ColE1/pMB1/pBR322/pUC origin of replication
   2668..2760    +  CDS            lacI (fragment): lac repressor; lacI; The lac repressor binds to the lac operator to inhibit transcription in E. coli. This inhibition can be relieved by adding lactose or isopropyl-β-D-thiogalactopyranoside (IPTG).
   2773..2794    +  protein_bind   CAP binding site: CAP binding activates transcription in the presence of cAMP. E. coli catabolite activator protein
   2809..2839    +  promoter       lac promoter: promoter for the E. coli lac operon
   2847..2863    +  protein_bind   lac operator: The lac repressor binds to the lac operator to inhibit transcription in E. coli. This inhibition can be relieved by adding lactose or isopropyl-β-D-thiogalactopyranoside (IPTG). lac repressor encoded by lacI
   2908..2926    +  promoter       T3 promoter: promoter for bacteriophage T3 RNA polymerase
   2954..3180    +  promoter       RSV promoter: Rous sarcoma virus enhancer/promoter
   3181..3361    +  LTR            5' LTR (truncated): truncated 5' long terminal repeat (LTR) from HIV-1
   3408..3533    +  misc_feature   HIV-1 Ψ: packaging signal of human immunodeficiency virus type 1
   3517..3880    +  CDS            HIV-1 gag (fragment): gag protein from human immunodeficiency virus 1; gag
   4026..4259    +  misc_feature   RRE: The Rev response element (RRE) of HIV-1 allows for Rev-dependent mRNA export from the nucleus to the cytoplasm.
   4636..4736    +  CDS            Rev (fragment): human immunodeficiency virus 1 (HIV-1) Rev protein; rev; enhances nuclear export of unspliced and incompletely spliced viral mRNAs
   4755..4872    +  misc_feature   cPPT/CTS: central polypurine tract and central termination sequence of HIV-1
   4906..5307    +  promoter       SFFV promoter: spleen focus-forming virus long terminal repeat (LTR) promoter
   5311..7437    +  CDS            PRDM1 (fragment): PRDM1_HUMAN - Also known as BLIMP1. Experimental evidence at protein level: Swiss-Prot protein existence level 1. Transcription factor that mediates a transcriptional program in various innate and adaptive immune tissue-resident lymphocyte T cell types such as tissue-resident memory T (Trm), natural killer (trNK) and natural killer T (NKT) cells and negatively regulates gene expression of proteins that promote the egress of tissue-resident T-cell populations from non-lymphoid organs. Plays a role in the development, retention and long-term establishment of adaptive and innate tissue- resident
   7448..7473    +  misc_feature   MCS (fragment): pBluescript multiple cloning site
   7473..7532    +  CDS            S (fragment): HBSAG_WHV6 - Experimental evidence at transcript level: Swiss-Prot protein existence level 2. The middle envelope protein plays an important role in the budding of the virion. It is involved in the induction of budding in a nucleocapsid independent way. In this process the majority of envelope proteins bud to form subviral lipoprotein particles of 22 nm of diameter that do not contain a nucleocapsid (By similarity). From Woodchuck hepatitis B virus (isolate w64/pWS23) (WHV).
   7664..8067    +  misc_feature   WPRE: woodchuck hepatitis virus posttranscriptional regulatory element
   8125..8184    +  CDS            nef (fragment): NEF_HV1Z2 - Experimental evidence at protein level: Swiss-Prot protein existence level 1. Extracellular Nef protein targets CD4(+) T-lymphocytes for apoptosis by interacting with CXCR4 surface receptors. From Human immunodeficiency virus type 1 group M subtype D (isolate Z2/CDC-Z34) (HIV-1).
   8186..8419    +  LTR            3' LTR (ΔU3): self-inactivating 3' long terminal repeat (LTR) from HIV-1
   8491..8612    +  polyA_signal   SV40 poly(A) signal: SV40 polyadenylation signal
   8631..8652    +  rep_origin     SV40 ori (fragment): SV40 origin of replication
   8652..73      +  rep_origin     SV40 ori (across the origin): SV40 origin of replication
