[The description below was written by a language model from this plasmid's Addgene catalogue record and pLannotate feature annotations shown in this document.]
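Description:
SFFV-PRDM1-Brd 59 is a third-generation-style, self-inactivating HIV-1 lentiviral transfer plasmid built on the SFFV-MCS backbone, carrying the human transcription factor PRDM1 (also known as BLIMP1 or PRDI-BF1) together with a construct-specific DNA barcode. It is maintained in E. coli as a high-copy plasmid through a ColE1/pUC-type origin and selected with ampicillin via the β-lactamase gene. The backbone also retains pBluescript-derived remnants (f1 origin, lacZα and lac regulatory fragments, T7 and T3 promoters) and an SV40 origin and poly(A) signal outside the viral cassette.

The viral genome is transcribed from an RSV promoter fused to a truncated 5' LTR, which makes genomic RNA production Tat-independent. It includes the Ψ packaging signal with a gag fragment, the Rev response element for nuclear export of unspliced RNA, and the cPPT/CTS element that aids nuclear import. The ΔU3 3' LTR inactivates LTR promoter activity after integration. Within this frame, the spleen focus-forming virus (SFFV) promoter, which is strongly active in haematopoietic cells, drives the PRDM1 open reading frame, followed by a WPRE to enhance transcript stability and expression. According to the depositor, the barcode was cloned into an XbaI site downstream of the WPRE (SFFV–TF–WPRE–barcode), so it should be carried on the expressed transcript and the integrated provirus. The barcode is not annotated in the feature table. No tag, reporter or mammalian selection marker is recorded.

The plasmid belongs to a barcoded transcription factor collection for combinatorial screening in immune cell reprogramming, where the barcode identifies which factors each transduced cell received.
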