Addgene plasmid #219039: SFFV-PRDM1-Brd 59
Purpose: Transcription factor PRDM1 with a specific barcode assigned.
Depositing lab: Filipe Pereira. Depositing organization: Center for Neuroscience and Cell Biology, University of Coimbra. Publication: A combinatorial transcription factor screening platform for immune cell reprogramming. Kurochkin I, Altman AR, Caiado I, Pertiga-Cabral D, Halitzki E, Minaeva M, Zimmermannova O, Henriques-Oliveira L, Klein D, Nair M, Oliveira D, Cajal LR, Knittel R, Feick C, Ringner M, Martin M, Cirovic B, Pires CF, Rosa FF, Sitnicka E, Theis FJ, Pereira CF. Cell Syst. 2026 Jan 21;17(1):101457. doi: 10.1016/j.cels.2025.101457. Epub 2026 Jan 14. PubMed 41539305.
Backbone
  Vector backbone: SFFV-MCS
  Backbone size w/o insert (bp): 6638
  Vector type: Lentiviral
Growth in bacteria
  Bacterial resistance: Ampicillin, 100 μg/mL
  Growth temperature: 37°C
  Growth strain: NEB Stable
  Copy number: High Copy
Gene/Insert
  Gene/Insert name: PRDM1
  Species: H. sapiens (human)
  Insert size (bp): 2076
  Entrez Gene: PRDM1 (a.k.a. BLIMP1, PRDI-BF1)
  Promoter: The spleen focus-forming virus (SFFV) promoter
  Cloning method: Restriction Enzyme; 5′ cloning site Bsp119I (not destroyed); 3′ cloning site BstHI (not destroyed)
Terms and licenses: Academic/Nonprofit Terms; Industry Terms: Not Available to Industry
Depositor comments: Barcode sequence cloned into XbaI restriction site. Design of plasmid is as follows: SFFV-[TF sequence]-WPRE-[Barcode sequence].
How to cite: SFFV-PRDM1-Brd 59 was a gift from Filipe Pereira (Addgene plasmid # 219039 ; http://n2t.net/addgene:219039 ; RRID:Addgene_219039)
