>Addgene plasmid #219039 | SFFV-PRDM1-Brd 59 | depositor partial sequence | sequence record 427597 | TF ORF
ATGGAAAAGATCTATTCCAGAGGGGAGCTTCACCACTTCATTGACGGCTTTAATGAAGAGAAAAGCAACT
GGATGCGCTATGTGAATCCAGCACACTCTCCCCGGGAGCAAAACCTGGCTGCGTGTCAGAACGGGATGAA
CATCTACTTCTACACCATTAAGCCCATCCCTGCCAACCAGGAACTTCTTGTGTGGTATTGTCGGGACTTT
GCAGAAAGGCTTCACTACCCTTATCCCGGAGAGCTGACAATGATGAATCTCACACAAACACAGAGCAGTC
TAAAGCAACCGAGCACTGAGAAAAATGAACTCTGCCCAAAGAATGTCCCAAAGAGAGAGTACAGCGTGAA
AGAAATCCTAAAATTGGACTCCAACCCCTCCAAAGGAAAGGACCTCTACCGTTCTAACATTTCACCCCTC
ACATCAGAAAAGGACCTCGATGACTTTAGAAGACGTGGGAGCCCCGAAATGCCCTTCTACCCTCGGGTCG
TTTACCCCATCCGGGCCCCTCTGCCAGAAGACTTTTTGAAAGCTTCCCTGGCCTACGGGATCGAGAGACC
CACGTACATCACTCGCTCCCCCATTCCATCCTCCACCACTCCAAGCCCCTCTGCAAGAAGCAGCCCCGAC
CAAAGCCTCAAGAGCTCCAGCCCTCACAGCAGCCCTGGGAATACGGTGTCCCCTGTGGGCCCCGGCTCTC
AAGAGCACCGGGACTCCTACGCTTACTTGAACGCGTCCTACGGCACGGAAGGTTTGGGCTCCTACCCTGG
CTACGCACCCCTGCCCCACCTCCCGCCAGCTTTCATCCCCTCGTACAACGCTCACTACCCCAAGTTCCTC
TTGCCCCCCTACGGCATGAATTGTAATGGCCTGAGCGCTGTGAGCAGCATGAATGGCATCAACAACTTTG
GCCTCTTCCCGAGGCTGTGCCCTGTCTACAGCAATCTCCTCGGTGGGGGCAGCCTGCCCCACCCCATGCT
CAACCCCACTTCTCTCCCGAGCTCGCTGCCCTCAGATGGAGCCCGGAGGTTGCTCCAGCCGGAGCATCCC
AGGGAGGTGCTTGTCCCGGCGCCCCACAGTGCCTTCTCCTTTACCGGGGCCGCCGCCAGCATGAAGGACA
AGGCCTGTAGCCCCACAAGCGGGTCTCCCACGGCGGGAACAGCCGCCACGGCAGAACATGTGGTGCAGCC
CAAAGCTACCTCAGCAGCGATGGCAGCCCCCAGCAGCGACGAAGCCATGAATCTCATTAAAAACAAAAGA
AACATGACCGGCTACAAGACCCTTCCCTACCCGCTGAAGAAGCAGAACGGCAAGATCAAGTACGAATGCA
ACGTTTGCGCCAAGACTTTCGGCCAGCTCTCCAATCTGAAGGTCCACCTGAGAGTGCACAGTGGAGAACG
GCCTTTCAAATGTCAGACTTGCAACAAGGGCTTTACTCAGCTCGCCCACCTGCAGAAACACTACCTGGTA
CACACGGGAGAAAAGCCACATGAATGCCAGGTCTGCCACAAGAGATTTAGCAGCACCAGCAATCTCAAGA
CCCACCTGCGACTCCATTCTGGAGAGAAACCATACCAATGCAAGGTGTGCCCTGCCAAGTTCACCCAGTT
TGTGCACCTGAAACTGCACAAGCGTCTGCACACCCGGGAGCGGCCCCACAAGTGCTCCCAGTGCCACAAG
AACTACATCCATCTCTGTAGCCTCAAGGTTCACCTGAAAGGGAACTGCGCTGCGGCCCCGGCGCCTGGGC
TGCCCTTGGAAGATCTGACCCGAATCAATGAAGAAATCGAGAAGTTTGACATCAGTGACAATGCTGACCG
GCTCGAGGACGTGGAGGATGACATCAGTGTGATCTCTGTAGTGGAGAAGGAAATTCTGGCCGTGGTCAGA
AAAGAGAAAGAAGAAACTGGCCTGAAAGTGTCTTTGCAAAGAAACATGGGGAATGGACTCCTCTCCTCAG
GGTGCAGCCTTTATGAGTCATCAGATCTACCCCTCATGAAGTTGCCTCCCAGCAACCCACTACCTCTGGT
ACCTGTAAAGGTCAAACAAGAAACAGTTGAACCAATGGATCCTTAA
