>Addgene plasmid #219039 | SFFV-PRDM1-Brd 59 | depositor partial sequence | sequence record 427598 | Barcode sequence
TGTACATCTCTCGAAGCGCT
